Addgene plasmid #219928: pCfb12620
Purpose: PrTPI with the overhangs for SapI restriction site can be insert into the base plasmid of TUNEYALI
Depositing lab: Irina Borodina. Depositing organization: Danmarks Tekniske Universitet. Publication: High-throughput metabolic engineering of Yarrowia lipolytica through gene expression tuning. Jiang W, Wang S, Ahlheit D, Fumagalli T, Yang Z, Ramanathan S, Jiang X, Weber T, Dahlin J, Borodina I. Proc Natl Acad Sci U S A. 2025 Jun 10;122(23):e2426686122. doi: 10.1073/pnas.2426686122. Epub 2025 Jun 3. PubMed 40460129.
Backbone
  Vector backbone: TOPO Vector
  Vector type: Yeast Expression
  Selectable markers: Hygromycin
Growth in bacteria
  Bacterial resistance: Kanamycin, 50 μg/mL
  Growth temperature: 37°C
  Growth strain: DH5alpha
  Copy number: High Copy
Gene/Insert
  Gene/Insert name: Promoter TPI
  Species: Yarrowia lipolytica
  Cloning method: TOPO Cloning
Terms and licenses: Academic/Nonprofit Terms; Industry Terms: Not Available to Industry
How to cite: pCfb12620 was a gift from Irina Borodina (Addgene plasmid # 219928 ; http://n2t.net/addgene:219928 ; RRID:Addgene_219928)
