[The description below was written by a language model from this plasmid's Addgene catalogue record and pLannotate feature annotations shown in this document.]
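Description:
pCfb12620 is a small, high-copy E. coli cloning plasmid built on a TOPO vector backbone. It serves as a donor, or "part", plasmid for the TUNEYALI system, a toolkit for tuning gene expression in the yeast Yarrowia lipolytica. The insert is the Y. lipolytica TPI promoter (PrTPI), introduced by TOPO cloning and, according to the record, flanked by overhangs designed for SapI digestion. SapI is a type IIS enzyme that cuts outside its recognition site, so the promoter can be released with defined overhangs and ligated into the TUNEYALI base plasmid.

The feature tables show typical TOPO-vector architecture. A ColE1/pUC-type origin provides high-copy replication, and a Tn5-derived NeoR/KanR gene matches the listed kanamycin selection. A Sh ble (BleoR) cassette sits behind a bla promoter fragment. The cloning region lies downstream of the lac promoter/operator and is bracketed by SP6 and T7 promoters. After it come lacZα and ccdB fragments, the remnant of the lethal-fusion system that selects against plasmids lacking an insert. The roughly 1.1 kb unannotated stretch between the SP6 and T7 promoters is presumably where the TPI promoter sits, although the annotation does not label it.

Two sequence records are supplied, of 4,519 and 4,667 nt. Their features are largely the same, but the records differ slightly in the length of the insert region and near the plasmid origin. The catalogue lists the plasmid as a yeast expression vector with hygromycin selection, yet neither table annotates a hygromycin resistance gene, a yeast origin or any expressed coding sequence. That marker may describe the wider TUNEYALI system rather than this plasmid.
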