Features (pLannotate 1.2.2; 14 found; start..end, strand, type, name):
     39..127     +  promoter       AmpR promoter (fragment): bla
    147..521     +  CDS            BleoR: antibiotic-binding protein; Sh ble from Streptoalloteichus hindustanus; confers resistance to bleomycin, phleomycin, and Zeocin™
    659..1247    +  rep_origin     ori: high-copy-number ColE1/pMB1/pBR322/pUC origin of replication
   1430..1522    +  CDS            lacI (fragment): lac repressor; lacI; The lac repressor binds to the lac operator to inhibit transcription in E. coli. This inhibition can be relieved by adding lactose or isopropyl-β-D-thiogalactopyranoside (IPTG).
   1535..1556    +  protein_bind   CAP binding site: CAP binding activates transcription in the presence of cAMP. E. coli catabolite activator protein
   1571..1601    +  promoter       lac promoter: promoter for the E. coli lac operon
   1609..1625    +  protein_bind   lac operator: The lac repressor binds to the lac operator to inhibit transcription in E. coli. This inhibition can be relieved by adding lactose or isopropyl-β-D-thiogalactopyranoside (IPTG). lac repressor encoded by lacI
   1667..1685    +  promoter       SP6 promoter: promoter for bacteriophage SP6 RNA polymerase
   2836..2854    -  promoter       T7 promoter: promoter for bacteriophage T7 RNA polymerase
   2857..3004    +  CDS            lacZα (fragment): LacZα fragment of β-galactosidase; lacZ fragment
   3014..3317    +  CDS            ccdB (fragment): CcdB, a bacterial toxin that poisons DNA gyrase; ccdB; Plasmids containing the ccdB gene cannot be propagated in standard E. coli strains.
   3365..3634    +  CDS            tnpA (fragment): TN5P_ECOLX - Also known as tnp. Experimental evidence at protein level: Swiss-Prot protein existence level 1. Mediates transposition of transposon Tn5 by a 'cut and paste' mechanism. First, the monomeric transposase binds the 19 bp inverted DNA repeats flanking the transposon. Then, dimerization of the DNA- bound transposase creates a synaptic DNA complex. After nicking of the first DNA strand, excision of the transposon proceeds through a series of intermediates. The transposase then mediates the insertion of the transposon at a new site by strand transfer. The activity of the wild- type tran
   3666..4460    +  CDS            NeoR/KanR: aminoglycoside phosphotransferase from Tn5; aph(3')-II (or nptII); confers resistance to neomycin, kanamycin, and G418 (Geneticin®)
   4481..12      -  misc_feature   bom (fragment) (across the origin): basis of mobility region from pBR322
>Addgene plasmid #219928 | pCfb12620 | addgene full sequence | sequence record 487419 | Addgene NGS Result
TTCACACCGCATCAGGTGGCACTTTTCGGGGAAATGTGCGCGGAACCCCTATTTGTTTATTTTTCTAAAT
ACATTCAAATATGTATCCGCTCATGAGACAATAACCCTGATAAATGCTTCAATAATAGCACGTGAGGAGG
GCCACCATGGCCAAGTTGACCAGTGCCGTTCCGGTGCTCACCGCGCGCGACGTCGCCGGAGCGGTCGAGT
TCTGGACCGACCGGCTCGGGTTCTCCCGGGACTTCGTGGAGGACGACTTCGCCGGTGTGGTCCGGGACGA
CGTGACCCTGTTCATCAGCGCGGTCCAGGACCAGGTGGTGCCGGACAACACCCTGGCCTGGGTGTGGGTG
CGCGGCCTGGACGAGCTGTACGCCGAGTGGTCGGAGGTCGTGTCCACGAACTTCCGGGACGCCTCCGGGC
CGGCCATGACCGAGATCGGCGAGCAGCCGTGGGGGCGGGAGTTCGCCCTGCGCGACCCGGCCGGCAACTG
CGTGCACTTCGTGGCCGAGGAGCAGGACTGACACGTGCTAAAACTTCATTTTTAATTTAAAAGGATCTAG
GTGAAGATCCTTTTTGATAATCTCATGACCAAAATCCCTTAACGTGAGTTTTCGTTCCACTGAGCGTCAG
ACCCCGTAGAAAAGATCAAAGGATCTTCTTGAGATCCTTTTTTTCTGCGCGTAATCTGCTGCTTGCAAAC
AAAAAAACCACCGCTACCAGCGGTGGTTTGTTTGCCGGATCAAGAGCTACCAACTCTTTTTCCGAAGGTA
ACTGGCTTCAGCAGAGCGCAGATACCAAATACTGTTCTTCTAGTGTAGCCGTAGTTAGGCCACCACTTCA
AGAACTCTGTAGCACCGCCTACATACCTCGCTCTGCTAATCCTGTTACCAGTGGCTGCTGCCAGTGGCGA
TAAGTCGTGTCTTACCGGGTTGGACTCAAGACGATAGTTACCGGATAAGGCGCAGCGGTCGGGCTGAACG
GGGGGTTCGTGCACACAGCCCAGCTTGGAGCGAACGACCTACACCGAACTGAGATACCTACAGCGTGAGC
TATGAGAAAGCGCCACGCTTCCCGAAGGGAGAAAGGCGGACAGGTATCCGGTAAGCGGCAGGGTCGGAAC
AGGAGAGCGCACGAGGGAGCTTCCAGGGGGAAACGCCTGGTATCTTTATAGTCCTGTCGGGTTTCGCCAC
CTCTGACTTGAGCGTCGATTTTTGTGATGCTCGTCAGGGGGGCGGAGCCTATGGAAAAACGCCAGCAACG
CGGCCTTTTTACGGTTCCTGGCCTTTTGCTGGCCTTTTGCTCACATGTTCTTTCCTGCGTTATCCCCTGA
TTCTGTGGATAACCGTATTACCGCCTTTGAGTGAGCTGATACCGCTCGCCGCAGCCGAACGACCGAGCGC
AGCGAGTCAGTGAGCGAGGAAGCGGAAGAGCGCCCAATACGCAAACCGCCTCTCCCCGCGCGTTGGCCGA
TTCATTAATGCAGCTGGCACGACAGGTTTCCCGACTGGAAAGCGGGCAGTGAGCGCAACGCAATTAATGT
GAGTTAGCTCACTCATTAGGCACCCCAGGCTTTACACTTTATGCTTCCGGCTCGTATGTTGTGTGGAATT
GTGAGCGGATAACAATTTCACACAGGAAACAGCTATGACCATGATTACGCCAAGCTATTTAGGTGACACT
ATAGAATACTCAAGCTATGCATCAAGCTTGGTACCGAGCTCGGATCCACTAGTAACGGCCGCCAGTGTGC
TGGAATTCGCCCTTGCTCTTCAGACTTAGTTGACTGGAAAAGTCACCTGGGGGTTCATTTCTGGTGTTAC
AAGAATGGAAGAACATTGAGATGTAGTTTAGTAGATGGAGAAGACTTGAGTTCTAAACAAAAGAGCTGAA
ATCATATCCTTCAGTAGTAGTATAGTCCTGTTATCACAGCATCAATTACCCCCGTCCAAGTAAGTTGATT
GGGATTTTTGTTTACAGATACAGTAATATACTTGACTATTTCTTTACAGGTGACTCAGAAAGTGCATGTT
GGAAATGAGCCACAGACCAAGACAAGATATGACAAAATTGCACTATTCGATGCAGAATTCGACGGTGTTT
CCATTGGTGTTATGACATTCATCTGCATTCATACAAAAAAGTCTTGGTAGTGGTACTTTTGCGTTATTAC
CTCCGATATCTACGCACCCCCCAACCCCCCTGCTACAGTAAAGAGTGTGAGTCTACTGTACATGCTTACT
AAACCACCTACTGTACAGCGAAACCCCTCAGCAAAATCACACAATCAGCTCATTACAACACACCCAATGA
CCTCACCACAAATTCTATACGCCTTTTGACGCCATTATTACAGTAGCTTGCAACGCCGTTGTCTTAGGTT
CCATTTTTAGTGCTCTATTACCTCACTTAACCCGTATAGGCAGATCAGGCCATGGCACTAAGTGTAGAGC
TAGAGGTTGATATCGCCACGAGTGCTCCATCAGGGCTAGGGTGGGGTTAGAAATACAGTCCGTGCGCACT
CAAAAGGCGTCCGGGTTAGGGCATCCGATAATATCGCCTGGACTCGGCGCCATATTCTCGACTTCTGGGC
GCGTTGTATTCATCTCCTCCGCTTCCCAACACTTCCACCCGTTTCTCCATCCCAACCAATAGAATAGGGT
AACCTTATTCGGGACACTTTCGTCATACATAGTCAGATATACAAGCAATGTCACTCTCCTTCGTACTCGT
ACATACAACACAACTACATTCAAAATGAGAAGAGCAAGGGCGAATTCTGCAGATATCCATCACACTGGCG
GCCGCTCGAGCATGCATCTAGAGGGCCCAATTCGCCCTATAGTGAGTCGTATTACAATTCACTGGCCGTC
GTTTTACAACGTCGTGACTGGGAAAACCCTGGCGTTACCCAACTTAATCGCCTTGCAGCACATCCCCCTT
TCGCCAGCTGGCGTAATAGCGAAGAGGCCCGCACCGATCGCCCTTCCCAACAGTTGCGCAGCCTATACGT
ACGGCAGTTTAAGGTTTACACCTATAAAAGAGAGAGCCGTTATCGTCTGTTTGTGGATGTACAGAGTGAT
ATTATTGACACGCCGGGGCGACGGATGGTGATCCCCCTGGCCAGTGCACGTCTGCTGTCAGATAAAGTCT
CCCGTGAACTTTACCCGGTGGTGCATATCGGGGATGAAAGCTGGCGCATGATGACCACCGATATGGCCAG
TGTGCCGGTCTCCGTTATCGGGGAAGAAGTGGCTGATCTCAGCCACCGCGAAAATGACATCAAAAACGCC
ATTAACCTGATGTTCTGGGGAATATAAATGTCAGGCATGAGATTATCAAAAAGGATCTTCACCTAGATCC
TTTTCACGTAGAAAGCCAGTCCGCAGAAACGGTGCTGACCCCGGATGAATGTCAGCTACTGGGCTATCTG
GACAAGGGAAAACGCAAGCGCAAAGAGAAAGCAGGTAGCTTGCAGTGGGCTTACATGGCGATAGCTAGAC
TGGGCGGTTTTATGGACAGCAAGCGAACCGGAATTGCCAGCTGGGGCGCCCTCTGGTAAGGTTGGGAAGC
CCTGCAAAGTAAACTGGATGGCTTTCTTGCCGCCAAGGATCTGATGGCGCAGGGGATCAAGCTCTGATCA
AGAGACAGGATGAGGATCGTTTCGCATGATTGAACAAGATGGATTGCACGCAGGTTCTCCGGCCGCTTGG
GTGGAGAGGCTATTCGGCTATGACTGGGCACAACAGACAATCGGCTGCTCTGATGCCGCCGTGTTCCGGC
TGTCAGCGCAGGGGCGCCCGGTTCTTTTTGTCAAGACCGACCTGTCCGGTGCCCTGAATGAACTGCAAGA
CGAGGCAGCGCGGCTATCGTGGCTGGCCACGACGGGCGTTCCTTGCGCAGCTGTGCTCGACGTTGTCACT
GAAGCGGGAAGGGACTGGCTGCTATTGGGCGAAGTGCCGGGGCAGGATCTCCTGTCATCTCACCTTGCTC
CTGCCGAGAAAGTATCCATCATGGCTGATGCAATGCGGCGGCTGCATACGCTTGATCCGGCTACCTGCCC
ATTCGACCACCAAGCGAAACATCGCATCGAGCGAGCACGTACTCGGATGGAAGCCGGTCTTGTCGATCAG
GATGATCTGGACGAAGAGCATCAGGGGCTCGCGCCAGCCGAACTGTTCGCCAGGCTCAAGGCGAGCATGC
CCGACGGCGAGGATCTCGTCGTGACCCATGGCGATGCCTGCTTGCCGAATATCATGGTGGAAAATGGCCG
CTTTTCTGGATTCATCGACTGTGGCCGGCTGGGTGTGGCGGACCGCTATCAGGACATAGCGTTGGCTACC
CGTGATATTGCTGAAGAGCTTGGCGGCGAATGGGCTGACCGCTTCCTCGTGCTTTACGGTATCGCCGCTC
CCGATTCGCAGCGCATCGCCTTCTATCGCCTTCTTGACGAGTTCTTCTGAATTATTAACGCTTACAATTT
CCTGATGCGGTATTTTCTCCTTACGCATCTGTGCGGTAT
