Features (pLannotate 1.2.2; 15 found; start..end, strand, type, name):
     39..127     +  promoter       AmpR promoter (fragment): bla
    147..521     +  CDS            BleoR: antibiotic-binding protein; Sh ble from Streptoalloteichus hindustanus; confers resistance to bleomycin, phleomycin, and Zeocin™
    659..1247    +  rep_origin     ori: high-copy-number ColE1/pMB1/pBR322/pUC origin of replication
   1430..1522    +  CDS            lacI (fragment): lac repressor; lacI; The lac repressor binds to the lac operator to inhibit transcription in E. coli. This inhibition can be relieved by adding lactose or isopropyl-β-D-thiogalactopyranoside (IPTG).
   1535..1556    +  protein_bind   CAP binding site: CAP binding activates transcription in the presence of cAMP. E. coli catabolite activator protein
   1571..1601    +  promoter       lac promoter: promoter for the E. coli lac operon
   1609..1625    +  protein_bind   lac operator: The lac repressor binds to the lac operator to inhibit transcription in E. coli. This inhibition can be relieved by adding lactose or isopropyl-β-D-thiogalactopyranoside (IPTG). lac repressor encoded by lacI
   1667..1685    +  promoter       SP6 promoter: promoter for bacteriophage SP6 RNA polymerase
   2857..2875    -  promoter       T7 promoter: promoter for bacteriophage T7 RNA polymerase
   2878..3025    +  CDS            lacZα (fragment): LacZα fragment of β-galactosidase; lacZ fragment
   3035..3338    +  CDS            ccdB (fragment): CcdB, a bacterial toxin that poisons DNA gyrase; ccdB; Plasmids containing the ccdB gene cannot be propagated in standard E. coli strains.
   3386..3655    +  CDS            tnpA (fragment): TN5P_ECOLX - Also known as tnp. Experimental evidence at protein level: Swiss-Prot protein existence level 1. Mediates transposition of transposon Tn5 by a 'cut and paste' mechanism. First, the monomeric transposase binds the 19 bp inverted DNA repeats flanking the transposon. Then, dimerization of the DNA- bound transposase creates a synaptic DNA complex. After nicking of the first DNA strand, excision of the transposon proceeds through a series of intermediates. The transposase then mediates the insertion of the transposon at a new site by strand transfer. The activity of the wild- type tran
   3687..4481    +  CDS            NeoR/KanR: aminoglycoside phosphotransferase from Tn5; aph(3')-II (or nptII); confers resistance to neomycin, kanamycin, and G418 (Geneticin®)
   4502..4552    -  misc_feature   bom (fragment): basis of mobility region from pBR322
   4579..2       +  promoter       AmpR promoter (fragment) (across the origin): bla
>Addgene plasmid #219928 | pCfb12620 Sequencing Result | analyzer sequence | sequence record 435947
TTCACACCGCATCAGGTGGCACTTTTCGGGGAAATGTGCGCGGAACCCCTATTTGTTTATTTTTCTAAAT
ACATTCAAATATGTATCCGCTCATGAGACAATAACCCTGATAAATGCTTCAATAATAGCACGTGAGGAGG
GCCACCATGGCCAAGTTGACCAGTGCCGTTCCGGTGCTCACCGCGCGCGACGTCGCCGGAGCGGTCGAGT
TCTGGACCGACCGGCTCGGGTTCTCCCGGGACTTCGTGGAGGACGACTTCGCCGGTGTGGTCCGGGACGA
CGTGACCCTGTTCATCAGCGCGGTCCAGGACCAGGTGGTGCCGGACAACACCCTGGCCTGGGTGTGGGTG
CGCGGCCTGGACGAGCTGTACGCCGAGTGGTCGGAGGTCGTGTCCACGAACTTCCGGGACGCCTCCGGGC
CGGCCATGACCGAGATCGGCGAGCAGCCGTGGGGGCGGGAGTTCGCCCTGCGCGACCCGGCCGGCAACTG
CGTGCACTTCGTGGCCGAGGAGCAGGACTGACACGTGCTAAAACTTCATTTTTAATTTAAAAGGATCTAG
GTGAAGATCCTTTTTGATAATCTCATGACCAAAATCCCTTAACGTGAGTTTTCGTTCCACTGAGCGTCAG
ACCCCGTAGAAAAGATCAAAGGATCTTCTTGAGATCCTTTTTTTCTGCGCGTAATCTGCTGCTTGCAAAC
AAAAAAACCACCGCTACCAGCGGTGGTTTGTTTGCCGGATCAAGAGCTACCAACTCTTTTTCCGAAGGTA
ACTGGCTTCAGCAGAGCGCAGATACCAAATACTGTTCTTCTAGTGTAGCCGTAGTTAGGCCACCACTTCA
AGAACTCTGTAGCACCGCCTACATACCTCGCTCTGCTAATCCTGTTACCAGTGGCTGCTGCCAGTGGCGA
TAAGTCGTGTCTTACCGGGTTGGACTCAAGACGATAGTTACCGGATAAGGCGCAGCGGTCGGGCTGAACG
GGGGGTTCGTGCACACAGCCCAGCTTGGAGCGAACGACCTACACCGAACTGAGATACCTACAGCGTGAGC
TATGAGAAAGCGCCACGCTTCCCGAAGGGAGAAAGGCGGACAGGTATCCGGTAAGCGGCAGGGTCGGAAC
AGGAGAGCGCACGAGGGAGCTTCCAGGGGGAAACGCCTGGTATCTTTATAGTCCTGTCGGGTTTCGCCAC
CTCTGACTTGAGCGTCGATTTTTGTGATGCTCGTCAGGGGGGCGGAGCCTATGGAAAAACGCCAGCAACG
CGGCCTTTTTACGGTTCCTGGCCTTTTGCTGGCCTTTTGCTCACATGTTCTTTCCTGCGTTATCCCCTGA
TTCTGTGGATAACCGTATTACCGCCTTTGAGTGAGCTGATACCGCTCGCCGCAGCCGAACGACCGAGCGC
AGCGAGTCAGTGAGCGAGGAAGCGGAAGAGCGCCCAATACGCAAACCGCCTCTCCCCGCGCGTTGGCCGA
TTCATTAATGCAGCTGGCACGACAGGTTTCCCGACTGGAAAGCGGGCAGTGAGCGCAACGCAATTAATGT
GAGTTAGCTCACTCATTAGGCACCCCAGGCTTTACACTTTATGCTTCCGGCTCGTATGTTGTGTGGAATT
GTGAGCGGATAACAATTTCACACAGGAAACAGCTATGACCATGATTACGCCAAGCTATTTAGGTGACACT
ATAGAATACTCAAGCTATGCATCAAGCTTGGTACCGAGCTCGGATCCACTAGTAACGGCCGCCAGTGTGC
TGGAATTCGCCCTTGCTCTTCAGACAGTAGACAGATTCTGGAGGACAGACGCAACACTTGGCTCCAATCG
CTATCGCTGCTGCTGCCAGCTGTCGCCCAAAAAATGTAACCCTTTTAGTCATGACGGTAAAAAGCTTTCG
CGCGTCACTAGATTAACCAGACTCAAGGTCGGTCAATATCGGGGTCAATCCACGACTGAACAAAACGCAC
AGCAGTGGAAAAAGATTGATCTGTGCTCAGAGACACATTGACAGAACGGTAAGATGCTTTCGCTGGATCA
GTCAACTTAAGGAGAGCACGTGACACAGAAAACATGTGTCCGGATAGAGTGTGGGTCACGCAGAAATCAC
CCTCGCCGCACTTTACCATGACACAAATCCACTGTGATGTAGAGAAGAGGAGATGAATTAGTCGAAACGT
TTTTTTCTCTCCCAACTGAAAAATCCAGGATTAGGGTATGTCCCTATCCCGTAATATCTGCGCCACATTC
AACGCCACATTTAAGGGTTAGGGTTGGGTTAGGACAAAAAAATAAAAATAAAAAAATATCGTCATCGGAC
TTACATTTTCGTACGAGAGTCGTCGGCGCCGGGTCAAGACAGAACATTGGACTAATAGAGTTAGGGTTAG
GGTGTTCCCGGTGTTTGGCGAAAGATAGGTGAGGACGTTTGGGATTGGGGAATTGGGGAGGTGACAAGGG
ATTGTTGGTCACGTGATGAACAGGCATGATCATTTTGTTCGGCCACGTGATGGATTGGTTCATTTTCGCT
GATCACGTGACCGACGTTTTCCGATATTTTCCGAGTTGCTATTAATGCACATTTTTTGGCTAATCAACCT
GCGCGTTTATCGCAACGGCCAATAAGGTTTTTAGAGAAAGTTTAAACGGACCAATCACGGCCGAGGCATT
ACCTTTGGAGGCGCTAGTGGTTGCTGCAGCCGCTGAGTGCAACATATAAGGAGGTTGGTCCGCTACTCCC
AGCCTCTTCTCACCACACTCACATTTCTACAACACAAAAACTACAATGAGAAGAGCAAGGGCGAATTCTG
CAGATATCCATCACACTGGCGGCCGCTCGAGCATGCATCTAGAGGGCCCAATTCGCCCTATAGTGAGTCG
TATTACAATTCACTGGCCGTCGTTTTACAACGTCGTGACTGGGAAAACCCTGGCGTTACCCAACTTAATC
GCCTTGCAGCACATCCCCCTTTCGCCAGCTGGCGTAATAGCGAAGAGGCCCGCACCGATCGCCCTTCCCA
ACAGTTGCGCAGCCTATACGTACGGCAGTTTAAGGTTTACACCTATAAAAGAGAGAGCCGTTATCGTCTG
TTTGTGGATGTACAGAGTGATATTATTGACACGCCGGGGCGACGGATGGTGATCCCCCTGGCCAGTGCAC
GTCTGCTGTCAGATAAAGTCTCCCGTGAACTTTACCCGGTGGTGCATATCGGGGATGAAAGCTGGCGCAT
GATGACCACCGATATGGCCAGTGTGCCGGTCTCCGTTATCGGGGAAGAAGTGGCTGATCTCAGCCACCGC
GAAAATGACATCAAAAACGCCATTAACCTGATGTTCTGGGGAATATAAATGTCAGGCATGAGATTATCAA
AAAGGATCTTCACCTAGATCCTTTTCACGTAGAAAGCCAGTCCGCAGAAACGGTGCTGACCCCGGATGAA
TGTCAGCTACTGGGCTATCTGGACAAGGGAAAACGCAAGCGCAAAGAGAAAGCAGGTAGCTTGCAGTGGG
CTTACATGGCGATAGCTAGACTGGGCGGTTTTATGGACAGCAAGCGAACCGGAATTGCCAGCTGGGGCGC
CCTCTGGTAAGGTTGGGAAGCCCTGCAAAGTAAACTGGATGGCTTTCTTGCCGCCAAGGATCTGATGGCG
CAGGGGATCAAGCTCTGATCAAGAGACAGGATGAGGATCGTTTCGCATGATTGAACAAGATGGATTGCAC
GCAGGTTCTCCGGCCGCTTGGGTGGAGAGGCTATTCGGCTATGACTGGGCACAACAGACAATCGGCTGCT
CTGATGCCGCCGTGTTCCGGCTGTCAGCGCAGGGGCGCCCGGTTCTTTTTGTCAAGACCGACCTGTCCGG
TGCCCTGAATGAACTGCAAGACGAGGCAGCGCGGCTATCGTGGCTGGCCACGACGGGCGTTCCTTGCGCA
GCTGTGCTCGACGTTGTCACTGAAGCGGGAAGGGACTGGCTGCTATTGGGCGAAGTGCCGGGGCAGGATC
TCCTGTCATCTCACCTTGCTCCTGCCGAGAAAGTATCCATCATGGCTGATGCAATGCGGCGGCTGCATAC
GCTTGATCCGGCTACCTGCCCATTCGACCACCAAGCGAAACATCGCATCGAGCGAGCACGTACTCGGATG
GAAGCCGGTCTTGTCGATCAGGATGATCTGGACGAAGAGCATCAGGGGCTCGCGCCAGCCGAACTGTTCG
CCAGGCTCAAGGCGAGCATGCCCGACGGCGAGGATCTCGTCGTGACCCATGGCGATGCCTGCTTGCCGAA
TATCATGGTGGAAAATGGCCGCTTTTCTGGATTCATCGACTGTGGCCGGCTGGGTGTGGCGGACCGCTAT
CAGGACATAGCGTTGGCTACCCGTGATATTGCTGAAGAGCTTGGCGGCGAATGGGCTGACCGCTTCCTCG
TGCTTTACGGTATCGCCGCTCCCGATTCGCAGCGCATCGCCTTCTATCGCCTTCTTGACGAGTTCTTCTG
AATTATTAACGCTTACAATTTCCTGATGCGGTATTTTCTCCTTACGCATCTGTGCGGTATTTCACACCGC
ATCAGGTGGCACTTTTCGGGGAAATGTGCGCGGAACCCCTATTTGTTTATTTTTCTAAATACATTCAAAT
ATGTATCCGCTCATGAGACAATAACCCTGATAAATGCTTCAATAATA
