>Addgene plasmid #219928 | pCfb12620 | depositor partial sequence | sequence record 483598 | TPI Promoter
GCTCTTCAGACTTAGTTGACTGGAAAAGTCACCTGGGGGTTCATTTCTGGTGTTACAAGAATGGAAGAAC
ATTGAGATGTAGTTTAGTAGATGGAGAAGACTTGAGTTCTAAACAAAAGAGCTGAAATCATATCCTTCAG
TAGTAGTATAGTCCTGTTATCACAGCATCAATTACCCCCGTCCAAGTAAGTTGATTGGGATTTTTGTTTA
CAGATACAGTAATATACTTGACTATTTCTTTACAGGTGACTCAGAAAGTGCATGTTGGAAATGAGCCACA
GACCAAGACAAGATATGACAAAATTGCACTATTCGATGCAGAATTCGACGGTGTTTCCATTGGTGTTATG
ACATTCATCTGCATTCATACAAAAAAGTCTTGGTAGTGGTACTTTTGCGTTATTACCTCCGATATCTACG
CACCCCCCAACCCCCCTGCTACAGTAAAGAGTGTGAGTCTACTGTACATGCTTACTAAACCACCTACTGT
ACAGCGAAACCCCTCAGCAAAATCACACAATCAGCTCATTACAACACACCCAATGACCTCACCACAAATT
CTATACGCCTTTTGACGCCATTATTACAGTAGCTTGCAACGCCGTTGTCTTAGGTTCCATTTTTAGTGCT
CTATTACCTCACTTAACCCGTATAGGCAGATCAGGCCATGGCACTAAGTGTAGAGCTAGAGGTTGATATC
GCCACGAGTGCTCCATCAGGGCTAGGGTGGGGTTAGAAATACAGTCCGTGCGCACTCAAAAGGCGTCCGG
GTTAGGGCATCCGATAATATCGCCTGGACTCGGCGCCATATTCTCGACTTCTGGGCGCGTTGTATTCATC
TCCTCCGCTTCCCAACACTTCCACCCGTTTCTCCATCCCAACCAATAGAATAGGGTAACCTTATTCGGGA
CACTTTCGTCATACATAGTCAGATATACAAGCAATGTCACTCTCCTTCGTACTCGTACATACAACACAAC
TACATTCAAAATGAGAAGAGC
